>Addgene plasmid #199277 | Lsg-LRRK2-1 | addgene full sequence | sequence record 390163 | Addgene NGS Result
CGTAATACGACTCACTATAGGGCGAATTGGGTACCGAGGGCCTATTTCCCATGATTCCTTCATATTTGCA
TATACGATACAAGGCTGTTAGAGAGATAATTGGAATTAATTTGACTGTAAACACAAAGATATTAGTACAA
AATACGTGACGTAGAAAGTAATAATTTCTTGGGTAGTTTGCAGTTTTAAAATTATGTTTTAAAATGGACT
ATCATATGCTTATCGTAACTTGAAAGTATTTCGATTTCTTGGCTTTATATATCTTGTGGAAAGGACGAAA
CACCGACAGACCTGATCACCTACCGTTTTAGAGCTAGAAATAGCAAGTTAAAATAAGGCTAGTCCGTTAT
CAACTTGAAAAAGTGGCACCGAGTCGGTGCTTTTTTTCCGCGGTGGAGCTCCAGCTTTTGTTCCCTTTAG
TGAGGGTTAATTGCGCGCTTGGCGTAATCATGGTCATAGCTGTTTCCTGTGTGAAATTGTTATCCGCTCA
CAATTCCACACAACATACGAGCCGGAAGCATAAAGTGTAAAGCCTGGGGTGCCTAATGAGTGAGCTAACT
CACATTAATTGCGTTGCGCTCACTGCCCGCTTTCCAGTCGGGAAACCTGTCGTGCCAGCTGCATTAATGA
ATCGGCCAACGCGCGGGGAGAGGCGGTTTGCGTATTGGGCGCTCTTCCGCTTCCTCGCTCACTGACTCGC
TGCGCTCGGTCGTTCGGCTGCGGCGAGCGGTATCAGCTCACTCAAAGGCGGTAATACGGTTATCCACAGA
ATCAGGGGATAACGCAGGAAAGAACATGTGAGCAAAAGGCCAGCAAAAGGCCAGGAACCGTAAAAAGGCC
GCGTTGCTGGCGTTTTTCCATAGGCTCCGCCCCCCTGACGAGCATCACAAAAATCGACGCTCAAGTCAGA
GGTGGCGAAACCCGACAGGACTATAAAGATACCAGGCGTTTCCCCCTGGAAGCTCCCTCGTGCGCTCTCC
TGTTCCGACCCTGCCGCTTACCGGATACCTGTCCGCCTTTCTCCCTTCGGGAAGCGTGGCGCTTTCTCAT
AGCTCACGCTGTAGGTATCTCAGTTCGGTGTAGGTCGTTCGCTCCAAGCTGGGCTGTGTGCACGAACCCC
CCGTTCAGCCCGACCGCTGCGCCTTATCCGGTAACTATCGTCTTGAGTCCAACCCGGTAAGACACGACTT
ATCGCCACTGGCAGCAGCCACTGGTAACAGGATTAGCAGAGCGAGGTATGTAGGCGGTGCTACAGAGTTC
TTGAAGTGGTGGCCTAACTACGGCTACACTAGAAGAACAGTATTTGGTATCTGCGCTCTGCTGAAGCCAG
TTACCTTCGGAAAAAGAGTTGGTAGCTCTTGATCCGGCAAACAAACCACCGCTGGTAGCGGTGGTTTTTT
TGTTTGCAAGCAGCAGATTACGCGCAGAAAAAAAGGATCTCAAGAAGATCCTTTGATCTTTTCTACGGGG
TCTGACGCTCAGTGGAACGAAAACTCACGTTAAGGGATTTTGGTCATGAGATTATCAAAAAGGATCTTCA
CCTAGATCCTTTTAAATTAAAAATGAAGTTTTAAATCAATCTAAAGTATATATGAGTAAACTTGGTCTGA
CAGTTACCAATGCTTAATCAGTGAGGCACCTATCTCAGCGATCTGTCTATTTCGTTCATCCATAGTTGCC
TGACTCCCCGTCGTGTAGATAACTACGATACGGGAGGGCTTACCATCTGGCCCCAGTGCTGCAATGATAC
CGCGAGACCCACGCTCACCGGCTCCAGATTTATCAGCAATAAACCAGCCAGCCGGAAGGGCCGAGCGCAG
AAGTGGTCCTGCAACTTTATCCGCCTCCATCCAGTCTATTAATTGTTGCCGGGAAGCTAGAGTAAGTAGT
TCGCCAGTTAATAGTTTGCGCAACGTTGTTGCCATTGCTACAGGCATCGTGGTGTCACGCTCGTCGTTTG
GTATGGCTTCATTCAGCTCCGGTTCCCAACGATCAAGGCGAGTTACATGATCCCCCATGTTGTGCAAAAA
AGCGGTTAGCTCCTTCGGTCCTCCGATCGTTGTCAGAAGTAAGTTGGCCGCAGTGTTATCACTCATGGTT
ATGGCAGCACTGCATAATTCTCTTACTGTCATGCCATCCGTAAGATGCTTTTCTGTGACTGGTGAGTACT
CAACCAAGTCATTCTGAGAATAGTGTATGCGGCGACCGAGTTGCTCTTGCCCGGCGTCAATACGGGATAA
TACCGCGCCACATAGCAGAACTTTAAAAGTGCTCATCATTGGAAAACGTTCTTCGGGGCGAAAACTCTCA
AGGATCTTACCGCTGTTGAGATCCAGTTCGATGTAACCCACTCGTGCACCCAACTGATCTTCAGCATCTT
TTACTTTCACCAGCGTTTCTGGGTGAGCAAAAACAGGAAGGCAAAATGCCGCAAAAAAGGGAATAAGGGC
GACACGGAAATGTTGAATACTCATACTCTTCCTTTTTCAATATTATTGAAGCATTTATCAGGGTTATTGT
CTCATGAGCGGATACATATTTGAATGTATTTAGAAAAATAAACAAATAGGGGTTCCGCGCACATTTCCCC
GAAAAGTGCCACCTAAATTGTAAGCGTTAATATTTTGTTAAAATTCGCGTTAAATTTTTGTTAAATCAGC
TCATTTTTTAACCAATAGGCCGAAATCGGCAAAATCCCTTATAAATCAAAAGAATAGACCGAGATAGGGT
[37 nt withheld, positions 2731-2767]
AAAGAACGTGGACTCCAACGTCAAAGG
[49 nt withheld, positions 2795-2843]
T
[91 nt withheld, positions 2845-2935]
G
[124 nt withheld, positions 2937-3060]
CCCATTCGCCATTCAGGCTGCGCAACTGTTGGGAAGGGCGATCGGTGCGGGCCTCTTCGCTATTACGCCA
GCTGGCGAAAGGGGGATGTGCTGCAAGGCGATTAAGTTGGGTAACGCCAGGGTTTTCCCAGTCACGACGT
TGTAAAACGACGGCCAGTGAGCGCG
Features (pLannotate 1.2.2; 13 found; start..end, strand, type, name):
      3..21      +  promoter       T7 promoter: promoter for bacteriophage T7 RNA polymerase
     36..276     +  promoter       U6 promoter: RNA polymerase III promoter for human U6 snRNA
    305..380     +  misc_RNA       gRNA scaffold: guide RNA scaffold for the Streptococcus pyogenes CRISPR/Cas9 system
    414..432     -  promoter       T3 promoter: promoter for bacteriophage T3 RNA polymerase
    477..493     -  protein_bind   lac operator: The lac repressor binds to the lac operator to inhibit transcription in E. coli. This inhibition can be relieved by adding lactose or isopropyl-β-D-thiogalactopyranoside (IPTG). lac repressor encoded by lacI
    501..531     -  promoter       lac promoter: promoter for the E. coli lac operon
    546..567     -  protein_bind   CAP binding site: CAP binding activates transcription in the presence of cAMP. E. coli catabolite activator protein
    580..672     -  CDS            lacI (fragment): lac repressor; lacI; The lac repressor binds to the lac operator to inhibit transcription in E. coli. This inhibition can be relieved by adding lactose or isopropyl-β-D-thiogalactopyranoside (IPTG).
    855..1443    -  rep_origin     ori: high-copy-number ColE1/pMB1/pBR322/pUC origin of replication
   1614..2474    -  CDS            AmpR: β-lactamase; bla; confers resistance to ampicillin, carbenicillin, and related antibiotics
   2475..2579    -  promoter       AmpR promoter: bla
   2632..3060    -  rep_origin     f1 ori (sequence partly withheld): f1 bacteriophage origin of replication; arrow indicates direction of (+) strand synthesis
   3065..3220    -  CDS            lacZα (fragment): LacZα fragment of β-galactosidase; lacZ fragment
