[The description below was written by a language model from this plasmid's Addgene catalogue record and pLannotate feature annotations shown in this document.]
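Description:
Lsg-LRRK2-1 is a small (about 3.2 kb) mammalian expression plasmid built on a pU6 backbone that delivers a single guide RNA for prime editing. A human U6 RNA polymerase III promoter drives transcription of a synthetic spacer directed at LRRK2 (the "LRRK2 nick" insert). The spacer appears to occupy the short gap between the annotated promoter and the Streptococcus pyogenes Cas9 gRNA scaffold that follows it. No Cas9, prime editor or other protein-coding payload is annotated, and there is no mammalian selection marker or reporter. The plasmid therefore has to be co-delivered with the other editing components.

Its stated role is as the nicking sgRNA in a PE3 strategy for introducing the LRRK2 c.6055 G>A mutation. In PE3, a prime editor and a pegRNA write the desired change into one DNA strand. A second, conventional sgRNA such as this one directs the editor's nickase to cut the unedited strand nearby, which biases repair toward copying the edit and raises efficiency. The associated work concerns prime editing and base editing in human pluripotent stem cells, which suggests use in disease-relevant cell models, although the record does not state the specific application.

In bacteria, the plasmid replicates from a high-copy ColE1/pUC-type origin and is selected with ampicillin through the β-lactamase gene and its native promoter. The remaining annotated features are remnants of a phagemid-type cloning vector. They comprise an f1 origin, T7 and T3 promoters flanking the guide cassette, lac promoter/operator and CAP site elements, and fragments of lacZα and lacI. They play no evident part in guide expression in mammalian cells.
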