Addgene plasmid #199277: Lsg-LRRK2-1
Purpose: nicking sgRNA to induce LRRK2 (c. 6055 G > A) mutation using PE3
Depositing lab: Ting Zhou. Depositing organization: Memorial Sloan-Kettering Cancer Center. Publication: Transient inhibition of p53 enhances prime editing and cytosine base-editing efficiencies in human pluripotent stem cells. Li M, Zhong A, Wu Y, Sidharta M, Beaury M, Zhao X, Studer L, Zhou T. Nat Commun. 2022 Oct 27;13(1):6354. doi: 10.1038/s41467-022-34045-7. PubMed 36302757.
Backbone
  Vector backbone: pU6
  Vector type: Mammalian Expression
Growth in bacteria
  Bacterial resistance: Ampicillin, 100 μg/mL
  Growth temperature: 37°C
  Growth strain: DH5alpha
  Copy number: High Copy
Gene/Insert
  Gene/Insert name: LRRK2 nick
  gRNA/shRNA sequence: GACAGACCTGATCACCTACC
  Species: Synthetic
  Cloning method: Ligation Independent Cloning
  Sequencing primers: 5′ LKO.1 5'
Resource information
  A portion of this plasmid was derived from a plasmid made by: The backbone is from Addgene Plasmid #47108.
Terms and licenses: Academic/Nonprofit Terms; Industry Terms: Not Available to Industry
How to cite: Lsg-LRRK2-1 was a gift from Ting Zhou (Addgene plasmid # 199277 ; http://n2t.net/addgene:199277 ; RRID:Addgene_199277)
